>Addgene plasmid #226448 | TOPO-CEP72 | addgene full sequence | sequence record 455934 | Addgene NGS Result
CGCGCGTTGGCCGATTCATTAATGCAGCTGGCACGACAGGTTTCCCGACTGGAAAGCGGGCAGTGAGCGC
AACGCAATTAATGTGAGTTAGCTCACTCATTAGGCACCCCAGGCTTTACACTTTATGCTTCCGGCTCGTA
TGTTGTGTGGAATTGTGAGCGGATAACAATTTCACACAGGAAACAGCTATGACCATGATTACGCCAAGCT
TGGTACCGAGCTCGGATCCACTAGTAACGGCCGCCAGTGTGCTGGAATTCGCCCTTCTGCATACACCCCA
TGTACACCCTCTGTCTGTGTATACCCTCGTCTACTACCACCATACGTACCCCCCACCACTACCCTGCCTT
GTCTATCACCCCCCAGGCTGTGACATACCAGGGATGTTGCCAACGAGCTGGTCTAATCTGGGGTGAGGGT
TTCTGGGTGCCCCTAGACACCAGGAGAAAGGCGGGGAGGGGACACCCCTGGGGGTCTGGATTCACTCCAC
CAGGCGCTGGGCCACAGTGGTACGGTGACACAGTAGATGTCTTGAGCAGGATTAAAGTCTTCCCAATAAA
CAGGCTGAACTCTGTCTTCCTTGAAAGCTCTGTAGAAGGACCTCACAAGGATAAACACAGCGAGACCCTC
CAGGGCGCGGTCAGCCACGAGCCACAGTGCTGGGCCTGTGACATCTCTGGAGGTTCTGGGGTGGAGAAGG
ACCGGCCGTGGGGAGTGACTGGCTGGGGAGAAGCTCAGCTCCCGCCCACCTCTGGGAGGCCCGGGGCTGG
ACGGGAGGTGCAGCAGACAAGGCTCCGGGCGGGTGCTGGGGTGTCTGGAGGGGTCCCCGCGGGGGGGTCG
GGTTGGGTGGGGAGTCTAGGTGAGTCGGGGGTCCCCGGGGGCGCTGGGTTCAGGGTGGGAGCGGAGTGTG
GATGGGGCAGGGTCCCCATGCCCACCACCAGCCGCGATTCCACCGCGCCTACTCGGGGTTTCCCCGGGAG
GACACCGCGTGTGTCAAGGGCCGGGGCCTAGAAGGCGGCCGCGCCCAGGGAAGCCTTGACAGGGAGCTAT
CTGGGGCGGGGGCTGGGGTCGCGTGGCCAGTACCTGGGAGAACCGCCATTCAGGAGAACCCCCCGCCAGG
CTCTTGGTTCCGCCCACGCAGTCCCGCCCCCTCCCCCAGCCACGCCCCTCGCCCCGCCGCGCAGGCCCCG
CCCCGTCCCGCCGGGCTCTCGGTTCTGCCGACGCAGGTCCCGCCCCTCTCGTAGCCTCGCCCCGCCCGCC
GCGCAGGCGCCGTCCGAGGGCTCCGTTTGTAACATGGCGCGGGCTGGCCCTCGGCTGGTGCTGAGCGAGG
AGGCGGTTCGGGCGAAGAGCGGCTTAGGGCCTCACCGCGACCTGGGTGCGCCGGAGGGCGGGCGGGGGTG
CAAGCGTGAGGTGGCGGGGGGGTGGGTGCCGAGCTTCCCGGGGCGGCGGCGGACCGTGGGCAGGCGGGAC
CCGTCTACGCAGGCGCCGCGGGCGTCCGGAACGGTCGCGGGCGAGCGGGGCGCGCGTGTCCAGGTGAGCG
ACCCACCCCCCGTGCCCAGGTGCGGCCCCTGCCCGCGTTCGGGTCCCGGCGTCCCGGCCCCTGCCTGTCT
ATCGGGCCACTGGTTCCGTGACTGGGGGTTACATCCGCTGAGAAGAGGGAGCCGGCCTTGCTGTCCAGGA
GCGCAGCCCGCCCTCCCGCTGGGGATCACCTCCCTGGTTCTCCTGGGCCCACTCTGTGGTGATTGTTGCG
CTCGGCCTTCTTGAGGATGTTGGTGGCCGGTTTCCTTCTTTTTGGCTTATTTTTGTCTGGTTTTGGCGTC
AAGGTGAAGCCGAGCTCATAAACTGCTGAGAAGTGTTGCCTTCTCTTATATTTAGAAGAGGTTCTGTAGA
GTGTGTGCTCATTGTTTGAATGTTTCCTGGAATTTTCCAGTGAAACCATATGGACATGTCAATTTCTGTT
TTTGAAGCTTTTAAATGACAAATTCTGTATCTCTGGTTGTTAGAGAACCGTTCATATTAGTTCACCGCGA
GTCTTGGCTGTGCGGGGTTTTGTGGCATTGGCTTATTTGAGCTAACTTGTGGGGTGTGTGTGTTGAGTTG
TTTCTGGTGTTCTGTTGTTAGCCTGTTAATGTCTGTGTGTGGTCTGCAGGTGTTACTGGACCAACAGGTT
CAGTCAGGTGCTGTGGGGGCCACAGGCCAATACACTGAGACAGTGGGGTTTGCAGCGGAGAAAGAGTTTA
AGGCTGGCAGGGGCCCAGCAGGGAGGTGGAAGGAGGCCTCAATCCATCTCCCCAAGGAGATCTGAGCGGT
TTTTTTTTTTTTAGACGGAGTCTCACTCTGTCGTCCAGGTTGGAGTGCAGTGGCACAATCTCAGCTCACT
GCAACCTCCACCTCCCAGGTTCAAGTGATTCACTCAGCCTCCTGAGTAGCTGGGATTACAAGCACGCGCC
ACCATGCCCGGCTAATTTTTTATATTTTTAGTAGAGACGGGGTTTCACCATGTTGGCCAGGCTGGTCTTG
AACTCCTGATCTCAGGTGATCCACCTGCCTTGGCCTCCCAAAGTGCTGGGATTACAGGCATGAGCCACCT
ACACCCAGCCTGAGCTGGGGGTTTTAGAGGAACAGGACTGTGAGGAGCTGGAAGATTGGTGTTGTCAGTT
GGTGGAGGTAAGGGCCATGGAATTATCAGGGTGTGGAAACTGCATTCTTTGGTGAATCCGCTTGCGGGGC
CCTTTAGACCAGCTGGCATCAGTCCCCAGGTCCTGAAAGAATATCTCAAATGGAAAACTTAACGGTTTAT
AATGTCCAGGTTATTATCTGTAGAGTGGTTAAGGGGAACTGTAACCTCGTGACAAAATCCAAGTGATCCT
GAGGCAGTAGGCACCACAGAAGGGCGAATTCTGCAGATATCCATCACACTGGCGGCCGCTCGAGCATGCA
TCTAGAGGGCCCAATTCGCCCTATAGTGAGTCGTATTACAATTCACTGGCCGTCGTTTTACAACGTCGTG
ACTGGGAAAACCCTGGCGTTACCCAACTTAATCGCCTTGCAGCACATCCCCCTTTCGCCAGCTGGCGTAA
TAGCGAAGAGGCCCGCACCGATCGCCCTTCCCAACAGTTGCGCAGCCTGAATGGCGAATGG
[124 nt withheld, positions 3142-3265]
C
[91 nt withheld, positions 3267-3357]
A
[49 nt withheld, positions 3359-3407]
CCTTTGACGTTGGAGTCCACGTTCTTT
[37 nt withheld, positions 3435-3471]
ACCCTATCTCGGTCTATTCTTTTGATTTATAAGGGATTTTGCCGATTTCGGCCTATTGGTTAAAAAATGA
GCTGATTTAACAAAAATTTAACGCGAATTTTAACAAAATTCAGGGCGCAAGGGCTGCTAAAGGAAGCGGA
ACACGTAGAAAGCCAGTCCGCAGAAACGGTGCTGACCCCGGATGAATGTCAGCTACTGGGCTATCTGGAC
AAGGGAAAACGCAAGCGCAAAGAGAAAGCAGGTAGCTTGCAGTGGGCTTACATGGCGATAGCTAGACTGG
GCGGTTTTATGGACAGCAAGCGAACCGGAATTGCCAGCTGGGGCGCCCTCTGGTAAGGTTGGGAAGCCCT
GCAAAGTAAACTGGATGGCTTTCTTGCCGCCAAGGATCTGATGGCGCAGGGGATCAAGATCTGATCAAGA
GACAGGATGAGGATCGTTTCGCATGATTGAACAAGATGGATTGCACGCAGGTTCTCCGGCCGCTTGGGTG
GAGAGGCTATTCGGCTATGACTGGGCACAACAGACAATCGGCTGCTCTGATGCCGCCGTGTTCCGGCTGT
CAGCGCAGGGGCGCCCGGTTCTTTTTGTCAAGACCGACCTGTCCGGTGCCCTGAATGAACTGCAGGACGA
GGCAGCGCGGCTATCGTGGCTGGCCACGACGGGCGTTCCTTGCGCAGCTGTGCTCGACGTTGTCACTGAA
GCGGGAAGGGACTGGCTGCTATTGGGCGAAGTGCCGGGGCAGGATCTCCTGTCATCCCACCTTGCTCCTG
CCGAGAAAGTATCCATCATGGCTGATGCAATGCGGCGGCTGCATACGCTTGATCCGGCTACCTGCCCATT
CGACCACCAAGCGAAACATCGCATCGAGCGAGCACGTACTCGGATGGAAGCCGGTCTTGTCGATCAGGAT
GATCTGGACGAAGAGCATCAGGGGCTCGCGCCAGCCGAACTGTTCGCCAGGCTCAAGGCGCGCATGCCCG
ACGGCGAGGATCTCGTCGTGACCCATGGCGATGCCTGCTTGCCGAATATCATGGTGGAAAATGGCCGCTT
TTCTGGATTCATCGACTGTGGCCGGCTGGGTGTGGCGGACCGCTATCAGGACATAGCGTTGGCTACCCGT
GATATTGCTGAAGAGCTTGGCGGCGAATGGGCTGACCGCTTCCTCGTGCTTTACGGTATCGCCGCTCCCG
ATTCGCAGCGCATCGCCTTCTATCGCCTTCTTGACGAGTTCTTCTGAATTGAAAAAGGAAGAGTATGAGT
ATTCAACATTTCCGTGTCGCCCTTATTCCCTTTTTTGCGGCATTTTGCCTTCCTGTTTTTGCTCACCCAG
AAACGCTGGTGAAAGTAAAAGATGCTGAAGATCAGTTGGGTGCACGAGTGGGTTACATCGAACTGGATCT
CAACAGCGGTAAGATCCTTGAGAGTTTTCGCCCCGAAGAACGTTTTCCAATGATGAGCACTTTTAAAGTT
CTGCTATGTGGCGCGGTATTATCCCGTATTGACGCCGGGCAAGAGCAACTCGGTCGCCGCATACACTATT
CTCAGAATGACTTGGTTGAGTACTCACCAGTCACAGAAAAGCATCTTACGGATGGCATGACAGTAAGAGA
ATTATGCAGTGCTGCCATAACCATGAGTGATAACACTGCGGCCAACTTACTTCTGACAACGATCGGAGGA
CCGAAGGAGCTAACCGCTTTTTTGCACAACATGGGGGATCATGTAACTCGCCTTGATCGTTGGGAACCGG
AGCTGAATGAAGCCATACCAAACGACGAGCGTGACACCACGATGCCTGTAGCAATGGCAACAACGTTGCG
CAAACTATTAACTGGCGAACTACTTACTCTAGCTTCCCGGCAACAATTAATAGACTGGATGGAGGCGGAT
AAAGTTGCAGGACCACTTCTGCGCTCGGCCCTTCCGGCTGGCTGGTTTATTGCTGATAAATCTGGAGCCG
GTGAGCGTGGGTCTCGCGGTATCATTGCAGCACTGGGGCCAGATGGTAAGCCCTCCCGTATCGTAGTTAT
CTACACGACGGGGAGTCAGGCAACTATGGATGAACGAAATAGACAGATCGCTGAGATAGGTGCCTCACTG
ATTAAGCATTGGTAACTGTCAGACCAAGTTTACTCATATATACTTTAGATTGATTTAAAACTTCATTTTT
AATTTAAAAGGATCTAGGTGAAGATCCTTTTTGATAATCTCATGACCAAAATCCCTTAACGTGAGTTTTC
GTTCCACTGAGCGTCAGACCCCGTAGAAAAGATCAAAGGATCTTCTTGAGATCCTTTTTTTCTGCGCGTA
ATCTGCTGCTTGCAAACAAAAAAACCACCGCTACCAGCGGTGGTTTGTTTGCCGGATCAAGAGCTACCAA
CTCTTTTTCCGAAGGTAACTGGCTTCAGCAGAGCGCAGATACCAAATACTGTTCTTCTAGTGTAGCCGTA
GTTAGGCCACCACTTCAAGAACTCTGTAGCACCGCCTACATACCTCGCTCTGCTAATCCTGTTACCAGTG
GCTGCTGCCAGTGGCGATAAGTCGTGTCTTACCGGGTTGGACTCAAGACGATAGTTACCGGATAAGGCGC
AGCGGTCGGGCTGAACGGGGGGTTCGTGCACACAGCCCAGCTTGGAGCGAACGACCTACACCGAACTGAG
ATACCTACAGCGTGAGCTATGAGAAAGCGCCACGCTTCCCGAAGGGAGAAAGGCGGACAGGTATCCGGTA
AGCGGCAGGGTCGGAACAGGAGAGCGCACGAGGGAGCTTCCAGGGGGAAACGCCTGGTATCTTTATAGTC
CTGTCGGGTTTCGCCACCTCTGACTTGAGCGTCGATTTTTGTGATGCTCGTCAGGGGGGCGGAGCCTATG
GAAAAACGCCAGCAACGCGGCCTTTTTACGGTTCCTGGCCTTTTGCTGGCCTTTTGCTCACATGTTCTTT
CCTGCGTTATCCCCTGATTCTGTGGATAACCGTATTACCGCCTTTGAGTGAGCTGATACCGCTCGCCGCA
GCCGAACGACCGAGCGCAGCGAGTCAGTGAGCGAGGAAGCGGAAGAGCGCCCAATACGCAAACCGCCTCT
CCC
Features (pLannotate 1.2.2; 14 found; start..end, strand, type, name):
     79..100     +  protein_bind   CAP binding site: CAP binding activates transcription in the presence of cAMP. E. coli catabolite activator protein
    115..145     +  promoter       lac promoter: promoter for the E. coli lac operon
    153..169     +  protein_bind   lac operator: The lac repressor binds to the lac operator to inhibit transcription in E. coli. This inhibition can be relieved by adding lactose or isopropyl-β-D-thiogalactopyranoside (IPTG). lac repressor encoded by lacI
   1294..1374    +  CDS            CEP72 (fragment): CEP72_HUMAN - Also known as KIAA1519. Experimental evidence at protein level: Swiss-Prot protein existence level 1. Involved in the recruitment of key centrosomal proteins to the centrosome. Provides centrosomal microtubule-nucleation activity on the gamma-tubulin ring complexes (gamma-TuRCs) and has critical roles in forming a focused bipolar spindle, which is needed for proper tension generation between sister chromatids. Required for localization of KIZ, AKAP9 and gamma-tubulin ring complexes (gamma-TuRCs) (PubMed:19536135). Involved in centriole duplication. Required for CDK5RAP22, CEP152,
   2256..2573    +  CDS            C16orf89 (fragment): CP089_HUMAN - Experimental evidence at protein level: Swiss-Prot protein existence level 1. From Homo sapiens (Human).
   2960..2978    -  promoter       T7 promoter: promoter for bacteriophage T7 RNA polymerase
   2981..3138    +  CDS            lacZα (fragment): LacZα fragment of β-galactosidase; lacZ fragment
   3142..3570    +  rep_origin     f1 ori (sequence partly withheld): f1 bacteriophage origin of replication; arrow indicates direction of (+) strand synthesis
   3583..3882    +  CDS            tnpA (fragment): TN5P_ECOLX - Also known as tnp. Experimental evidence at protein level: Swiss-Prot protein existence level 1. Mediates transposition of transposon Tn5 by a 'cut and paste' mechanism. First, the monomeric transposase binds the 19 bp inverted DNA repeats flanking the transposon. Then, dimerization of the DNA- bound transposase creates a synaptic DNA complex. After nicking of the first DNA strand, excision of the transposon proceeds through a series of intermediates. The transposase then mediates the insertion of the transposon at a new site by strand transfer. The activity of the wild- type tran
   3914..4705    +  CDS            neo: KKA2_KLEPN - Also known as kan, nptII. Experimental evidence at protein level: Swiss-Prot protein existence level 1. Resistance to kanamycin, neomycin, paromomycin, ribostamycin, butirosin and gentamicin B. From Klebsiella pneumoniae.
   4709..4725    +  promoter       AmpR promoter (fragment): bla
   4726..5586    +  CDS            AmpR: β-lactamase; bla; confers resistance to ampicillin, carbenicillin, and related antibiotics
   5757..6345    +  rep_origin     ori: high-copy-number ColE1/pMB1/pBR322/pUC origin of replication
   6528..66      +  CDS            lacI (fragment) (across the origin): lac repressor; lacI; The lac repressor binds to the lac operator to inhibit transcription in E. coli. This inhibition can be relieved by adding lactose or isopropyl-β-D-thiogalactopyranoside (IPTG).
