[The description below was written by a language model from this plasmid's Addgene catalogue record and pLannotate feature annotations shown in this document.]
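Description:
TOPO-CEP72 is a bacterial cloning plasmid of 6,554 nt built on the pCR2.1-TOPO backbone, into which a human genomic fragment from the CEP72 locus was inserted by TOPO cloning. It is maintained at high copy in E. coli through a ColE1/pUC-type origin. The catalogue lists ampicillin as the selection, conferred by the β-lactamase (AmpR) gene. The feature table also shows an intact neo (nptII) kanamycin-resistance gene next to it, preceded by a remnant of Tn5 transposase sequence, as is typical of this backbone.

The insert sits in the lacZα cloning region. Upstream of it lie the CAP binding site, lac promoter and lac operator, and downstream lie a T7 promoter in reverse orientation and the remaining lacZα fragment. The record describes the insert as the CEP72 promoter, unmutated. The only hit to CEP72 coding sequence is short, about 80 nt, which fits a promoter-proximal fragment that extends into the start of the gene rather than a cDNA. A second annotation within the insert is a fragmentary match to C16orf89. The record does not explain it, so it may simply be a similarity-based hit. The exact insert boundaries are not stated either. No eukaryotic reporter or mammalian expression elements are annotated, so the plasmid is a source clone and not a functional assay vector.

The stated uses are subcloning the CEP72 promoter into other vectors and assays involving M13 phage. The second use relies on the f1 origin, which allows single-stranded copies of the plasmid to be produced and packaged when helper phage is supplied. The depositor notes that differences between their sequence and the repository's sequencing result have no functional consequences.
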