Addgene plasmid #226448: TOPO-CEP72
Purpose: For subcloning of human CEP72 promoter or for assays using M13 phage
Depositing lab: Glen Borchert. Depositing organization: University of South Alabama. Publication: Long G4-rich enhancers target promoters via a G4 DNA-based mechanism. DeMeis JD, Roberts JT, Delcher HA, Godang NL, Coley AB, Brown CL, Shaw MH, Naaz S, Dahal A, Alqudah SY, Nguyen KN, Nguyen AD, Paudel SS, Shell JE, Patil SS, Dang H, O'Neal WK, Knowles MR, Houserova D, Gillespie MN, Borchert GM. Nucleic Acids Res. 2025 Jan 11;53(2):gkae1180. doi: 10.1093/nar/gkae1180. PubMed 39658038.
Backbone
  Vector backbone: pCR2.1-Topo
  Vector type: Cloning vector
Growth in bacteria
  Bacterial resistance: Ampicillin, 100 μg/mL
  Growth temperature: 37°C
  Growth strain: DH5alpha
  Copy number: High Copy
Gene/Insert
  Gene/Insert name: CEP72
  Species: H. sapiens (human)
  Mutation: No
  Entrez Gene: CEP72 (a.k.a. MGC5307, FLJ10565, KIAA1519)
  Cloning method: TOPO Cloning
Terms and licenses: Academic/Nonprofit Terms; Industry Terms: Not Available to Industry
Depositor comments: The discrepancies between the depositor's sequence and Addgene's sequences have no functional consequences.
How to cite: TOPO-CEP72 was a gift from Glen Borchert (Addgene plasmid # 226448 ; http://n2t.net/addgene:226448 ; RRID:Addgene_226448)
