>Addgene plasmid #226448 | TOPO-CEP72 | depositor partial sequence | sequence record 478229 | TOPO-CEP72
CACCTTCTGCACACACTCCCTGAACACATTCTGAGTACACCTCCTGCACACCCCGTGTACAACCTCTGCA
CACACCCCCTACACACTCCCCTACACACTCCCCTACACCATCCACACACACTCCCTGCACACAGCCCCTG
CACACATTCCCCATGTACACCCTCTGTCTGTGTATACCCTCGTCTACTACCACCATACGTACCCCCCACC
ACTACCCTGCCTTGTCTATCACCCCCCAGGCTGTGACATACCAGGGATGTTGCCAACGAGCTGGTCTAAT
CTGGGGTGAGGGTTTCTGGGTGCCCCTAGACACCAGGAGAAAGGCGGGGAGGGGACACCCCTGGGGGTCT
GGATTCACTCCACCAGGCGCTGGGCCACAGTGGTACGGTGACACAGTAGATGTCTTGAGCAGGATTAAAG
TCTTCCCAATAAACAGGCTGAACTCTGTCTTCCTTGAAAGCTCTGTAGAAGGACCTCACAAGGATAAACA
CAGCGAGACCCTCCAGGGCGCGGTCAGCCACGAGCCACAGTGCTGGGCCTGTGACATCTCTGGAGGTTCT
GGGGTGGAGAAGGACCGGCCGTGGGGAGTGACTGGCTGGGGAGAAGCTCAGCTCCCGCCCACCTCTGGGA
GGCCCGGGGCTGGACGGGAGGTGCAGCAGACAAGGCTCCGGGCGGGTGCTGGGGTGTCTGGAGGGGTCCC
CGCGGGGGGGTCGGGTTGGGTGGGGAGTCTAGGTGAGTCGGGGGTCCCCGGGGGCGCTGGGTTCAGGGTG
GGAGCGGAGTGTGGATGGGGCAGGGTCCCCATGCCCACCACCAGCCGCGATTCCACCGCGCCTACTCGGG
GTTTCCCCGGGAGGACACCGCGTGTGTCAAGGGCCGGGGCCTAGAAGGCGGCCGCGCCCAGGGAAGCCTT
GACAGGGAGCTATCTGGGGCGGGGGCTGGGGTCGCGTGGCCAGTACCTGGGAGAACCGCCATTCAGGAGA
ACCCCCCGCCAGGCTCTTGGTTCCGCCCACGCAGTCCCGCCCCCTCCCCCAGCCACGCCCCTCGCCCCGC
CGCGCAGGCCCCGCCCCGTCCCGCCAGGCTCTCGGTTCTGCCGACGCAGGTCCCGCCCCTCTCGTAGCCT
CGCCCCGCCCGCCGCGCAGGCGCCGTCCGAGGGCTCCGTTTGAAACATGGCGCGGGCTGGCCCTCGGCTG
GTGCTGAGCGAGGAGGCGGTTCGGGCGAAGAGCGGCTTAGGGCCTCACCGCGACCTGGGTGCGCCGGAGG
GCGGGCGGGGGTGCAAGCGTGAGGTGGCGGGGGGGTGGGTGCCGAGCTTCCCGGGGCGGCGGCGGACCGT
GGGCAGGCGGGACCCGTCTACGCAGGCGCCGCGGGCGTCCGGAACGGTCGCGGGCGAGCGGGGCGCGCGT
GTCCAGGTGAGCGACCCACCCCCCGTGCCCAGGTGCGGCCCCTGCCCGCGTTCGGGTCCCGGCGTCCCGG
CCCCTGCCTGTCTATCGGGTCACTGGTTCCGTGACTGGGGGTTACATCCGCTGAGAAGAGGGAGCCGGCC
TTGCTGTCCAGGAGCGCAGCCCGCCCTCCCGCTGGGGATCACCTCCCTGGTTCTCCTGGGCCCACTCTGT
GGTGATTGTTGCGCTCGGCCTTCTTGAGGATGTTGGTGGCCGGTTTCCTTCTTTTTGGCTTATTTTTGTC
TGGTTTTGGCGTCAAGGTGAAGCCGAGCTCATAAACTGCTGAGAAGTGTTGCCTTCTCTTATATTTAGAA
GAGGTTCTGTAGAGTGTGTGCTCATTGTTTGAATGTTTCCTGGAATTTTCCAGTGAAACCATATGGACAT
GTCAATTTCTGTTTTTGAAGCTTTTAAATGACAAATTCTGTATCTCTGGTTGTTAGAGAACCGTTCATAT
TAGTTCACCGCGAGTCTTGGCTGTGTGGGGTTTTGTGGCATTGGCTTATTTGAGCTAACTTGTGGAGTGT
GTGTGTTGAGTTGTTTCTGGTGTTCTGTTGTTAGCCTGTTAATGTCTGTGTGTGGTCTGCAGGTGTTACT
GGACCAACAGGTTCAGTCAGGTGCTGTGGGGGCCACAGGCCAATACACTGAGACAGTGGGGTTTGCAGCA
GAGAAAGAGTTTAAGGCTGGCAGGGGCCCAGCAGGGAGGTGGAAGGAGGCCTCAATCCATCTCCCCAAGG
AGATCTGAGCGGTTTTTTTTTTTTAGACGGAGTCTCACTCTGTCGTCCAGGTTGGAGTGCAGTGGCACAA
TCTCAGCTCACTGCAACCTCCACCTCCCAGGTTCAAGTGATTCACTCAGCCTCCTGAGTAGCTGGGATTA
CAAGCACGCGCCACCATGCCCGGCTAATTTTTTATATTTTTAGTAGAGACGGGGTTTCACCATGTTGGCC
AGGCTGGTCTTGAACTCCTGATCTCAGGTGATCCACCTGCCTTGGCCTCCCAAAGTGCTGGGATTACAGG
CATGAGCCACCTACACCCAGCCTGAGCTGGGGGTTTTAGAGGAACAGGACTGTGAGGAGCTGGAAGATTG
GTGTTGTCAGTTGGTGGAGGTAAGGGCCATGGAATTATCAGGGTGTGGAAACTGCATTCTTTGGTGAATC
CGCTTGCGGGGCCCTTTAGACCAGCTGGCATCAGTCCCCAGGTCCTGAAAGAATATCTCAAATGGAAAAC
TTAACGGTTTATAATGTCCAGGTTATTATCTGTAGAGTGGTTAAGGGGAACTGTAACCTCGTGACAAAAT
CCAAGTGATCCTGAGGCAGTAGGCACCACAGGGCTCTGAGGAAGCAGGTGAGAGGGCAGCTGACCTCGGG
ACATGCCGAGTCCTCCCTTCTTCCCTGATTAGTGCTACAAGGTTTACAGGGATATCCCTTTTCTGTTCCT
GATGTTGATAATCTGTGTATTC
